Addgene plasmid #57218: PS-CFP2-CENPA-N-22
Purpose: Localization: Nucleus, Excitation: 400 / 490, Emission: 468 / 511
Depositing lab: Michael Davidson. Depositing organization: Florida State University, Tallahassee.
Backbone
  Vector backbone: PS-CFP2-N1
  Backbone size w/o insert (bp): 4750
  Vector type: Mammalian Expression
  Selectable markers: Neomycin (select with G418)
Growth in bacteria
  Bacterial resistance: Kanamycin, 50 μg/mL
  Growth temperature: 37°C
  Growth strain: DH5alpha
  Copy number: High Copy
Gene/Insert
  Gene/Insert name: CENPA (alt name: NM_001809)
  Species: H. sapiens (human)
  Entrez Gene: CENPA (a.k.a. CENP-A, CenH3)
  Promoter: CMV
  Tag / fusion protein: PS-CFP2 (C terminal on backbone)
  Cloning method: Unknown
  Sequencing primers: 5′ CMV-F; 3′ SV40pA-R
Terms and licenses: Academic/Nonprofit Terms; Industry Terms
Depositor comments: . Excitation = 400 / 490; Emission = 468 / 511
How to cite: PS-CFP2-CENPA-N-22 was a gift from Michael Davidson (Addgene plasmid # 57218 ; http://n2t.net/addgene:57218 ; RRID:Addgene_57218)
