[The description below was written by a language model from this plasmid's Addgene catalogue record.]
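Description:
PS-CFP2-CENPA-N-22 is a mammalian expression plasmid built on the PS-CFP2-N1 backbone (about 4.75 kb without the insert). It carries human CENPA, which encodes the centromere-specific histone H3 variant also known as CenH3. CENPA is fused in frame to the photoswitchable cyan fluorescent protein PS-CFP2. The fluorescent protein sits at the C terminus of CENPA, as expected for an N1-style vector in which the gene of interest is cloned upstream of the reporter. The "22" in the name may refer to the linker between the two proteins, but the record does not say so. Transcription is driven by the CMV promoter, which gives strong constitutive expression in most mammalian cell lines. The listed 3′ sequencing primer implies an SV40 polyadenylation signal downstream of the fusion. The plasmid is maintained at high copy in E. coli under kanamycin selection, and stably transfected mammalian cells can be selected with G418 through the neomycin resistance marker. No feature table is supplied, so the origin of replication and other backbone elements are not itemised, and the cloning method is recorded as unknown.

The construct serves as a fluorescent localization marker, and the record lists the expected localization as the nucleus. This fits CENPA's incorporation into centromeric chromatin. The record gives two sets of spectral values, excitation/emission of 400/468 nm and 490/511 nm. These correspond to the initial cyan state of PS-CFP2 and the green state it adopts after photoconversion. This switching allows a chosen subpopulation of labelled protein to be highlighted and followed over time in live-cell imaging, for example to track CENPA-containing chromatin.
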