>Addgene plasmid #57218 | PS-CFP2-CENPA-N-22 | depositor partial sequence | sequence record 88357 | insert sequence
CCCATGGCTTGTGACGTCAGATCCGCTAGCCACCATGGGCCCGCGCCGCCGGAGCCGAAAGCCCGAGGCC
CCGAGGAGGCGCAGCCCGAGCCCGACCCCGACCCCCGGCCCCTCCCGGCGGGGCCCCTCCTTAGGCGCTT
CCTCCCATCAACACAGTCGGCGGAGACAAGGTTGGCTAAAGGAGATCCGAAAGCTTCAGAAGAGCACACA
CCTCTTGATAAGGAAGCTGCCCTTCAGCCGCCTGGCAAGAGAAATATGTGTTAAATTCACTCGTGGTGTG
GACTTCAATTGGCAAGCCCAGGCCCTATTGGCCCTACAAGAGGCAGCAGAAGCATTTCTAGTTCATCTCT
TTGAGGACGCCTATCTCCTCACCTTACATGCAGGCCGAGTTACTCTCTTCCCAAAGGATGTGCAACTGGC
CCGGAGGATCCGGGGCCTTGAGGAGGGACTCGGCCTCGAGCTCAAGCTTCGAATTCTGCAGTCGACGGTA
CCGCGGGCCCGGGATCCACCGGTCGCCACCATGAGCAAGGGCGCCGAGCTGTTCACCGGCATCGTGCCCA
TCCTGATCGAGCTGAATGGCGATGTGAATGGCCACAAGTTCAGCGTGAGCGGCGAGGGCGAGGGCGATGC
CACCTACGGCAAGCTGACCCTGAAGTTCATCTGCACCACCGGCAAGCTGCCTGTGCCCTGGCCCACCCTG
GTGGCCACCCTGAGCTACGGCGTGCAGTGCTTCTCACGCTACCCCGATCACATGAAGCAGCACGACTTCT
TCAAGAGCGCCATGCCTGAGGGCTACATCCAGGAGCGCACCATCTTCTTCGAGGATGACGGCAACTACAA
GACGCGCGCCGAGGTGAAGTTCGAGGGCGATACCCTGGTGAGTCGCATCGAGCTGACCGGCACTGATTTC
AAGGAGGATGGCAACATCCTGGGCAATAAGATGGAGTACAACTACAACGCCACCAATGTGTACATCGTGG
CCGACAAGGCCAGGAATGGCATCAAGGTGAACTTCAAGGTCCGCCACAACATCAAGGATGGCAGCGTGCA
GCTGGCCGACCACTACCAGCAGAATACCCCCATCGGCGATGGCCCTGTGCTGCTGCCCGATAACCACTAC
CTGTCCACCCAGAGCGCCCTGTCCAAGGACCCCAACGAGAAGCGCGATCACATGATCTACCTCGAGTTCG
TGACCGCCGCCGCCATCACCCACGGCATGGATGAGCTGTACAAGTAAAGCGGCCGCGACTCTAGATCATA
ATCAGCCATACCACATTGTAGAAGAATTCCT
