>Addgene plasmid #57218 | PS-CFP2-CENPA-N-22 | addgene partial sequence | sequence record 135748 | CMV-F 5'-CGCAAATGGGCGGTAGGCGTG-3'
GAACCGTCAGATCCGCTAGCCACCATGGGCCCGCGCCGCCGGAGCCGAAAGCCCGAGGCCCCGAGGAGGC
GCAGCCCGAGCCCGACCCCGACCCCCGGCCCCTCCCGGCGGGGCCCCTCCTTAGGCGCTTCCTCCCATCA
ACACAGTCGGCGGAGACAAGGTTGGCTAAAGGAGATCCGAAAGCTTCAGAAGAGCACACACCTCTTGATA
AGGAAGCTGCCCTTCAGCCGCCTGGCAAGAGAAATATGTGTTAAATTCACTCGTGGTGTGGACTTCAATT
GGCAAGCCCAGGCCCTATTGGCCCTACAAGAGGCAGCAGAAGCATTTCTAGTTCATCTCTTTGAGGACGC
CTATCTCCTCACCTTACATGCAGGCCGAGTTACTCTCTTCCCAAAGGATGTGCAACTGGCCCGGAGGATC
CGGGGCCTTGAGGAGGGACTCGGCCTCGAGCTCAAGCTTCGAATTCTGCAGTCGACGGTACCGCGGGCCC
GGGATCCACCGGTCGCCACCATGAGCAAGGGCGCCGAGCTGTTCACCGGCATCGTGCCCATCCTGATCGA
GCTGAATGGCGATGTGAATGGCCACAAGTTCAGCGTGAGCGGCGAGGGCGAGGGCGATGCCACCTACGGC
AAGCTGACCCTGAAGTTCATCTGCACCACCGGCAAGCTGCCTGTGCCCTGGCCCACCCTGGTGGCCACCC
TGAGCTACGGCGTGCAGTGCTT
